>Addgene plasmid #210642 | pLenti-CMV-GFP-Puro_TAL1-long | addgene full sequence | sequence record 454225 | Addgene NGS Result
AGGTGGCACTTTTCGGGGAAATGTGCGCGGAACCCCTATTTGTTTATTTTTCTAAATACATTCAAATATG
TATCCGCTCATGAGACAATAACCCTGATAAATGCTTCAATAATATTGAAAAAGGAAGAGTATGAGTATTC
AACATTTCCGTGTCGCCCTTATTCCCTTTTTTGCGGCATTTTGCCTTCCTGTTTTTGCTCACCCAGAAAC
GCTGGTGAAAGTAAAAGATGCTGAAGATCAGTTGGGTGCACGAGTGGGTTACATCGAACTGGATCTCAAC
AGCGGTAAGATCCTTGAGAGTTTTCGCCCCGAAGAACGTTTTCCAATGATGAGCACTTTTAAAGTTCTGC
TATGTGGCGCGGTATTATCCCGTATTGACGCCGGGCAAGAGCAACTCGGTCGCCGCATACACTATTCTCA
GAATGACTTGGTTGAGTACTCACCAGTCACAGAAAAGCATCTTACGGATGGCATGACAGTAAGAGAATTA
TGCAGTGCTGCCATAACCATGAGTGATAACACTGCGGCCAACTTACTTCTGACAACGATCGGAGGACCGA
AGGAGCTAACCGCTTTTTTGCACAACATGGGGGATCATGTAACTCGCCTTGATCGTTGGGAACCGGAGCT
GAATGAAGCCATACCAAACGACGAGCGTGACACCACGATGCCTGTAGCAATGGCAACAACGTTGCGCAAA
CTATTAACTGGCGAACTACTTACTCTAGCTTCCCGGCAACAATTAATAGACTGGATGGAGGCGGATAAAG
TTGCAGGACCACTTCTGCGCTCGGCCCTTCCGGCTGGCTGGTTTATTGCTGATAAATCTGGAGCCGGTGA
GCGTGGGTCTCGCGGTATCATTGCAGCACTGGGGCCAGATGGTAAGCCCTCCCGTATCGTAGTTATCTAC
ACGACGGGGAGTCAGGCAACTATGGATGAACGAAATAGACAGATCGCTGAGATAGGTGCCTCACTGATTA
AGCATTGGTAACTGTCAGACCAAGTTTACTCATATATACTTTAGATTGATTTAAAACTTCATTTTTAATT
TAAAAGGATCTAGGTGAAGATCCTTTTTGATAATCTCATGACCAAAATCCCTTAACGTGAGTTTTCGTTC
CACTGAGCGTCAGACCCCGTAGAAAAGATCAAAGGATCTTCTTGAGATCCTTTTTTTCTGCGCGTAATCT
GCTGCTTGCAAACAAAAAAACCACCGCTACCAGCGGTGGTTTGTTTGCCGGATCAAGAGCTACCAACTCT
TTTTCCGAAGGTAACTGGCTTCAGCAGAGCGCAGATACCAAATACTGTTCTTCTAGTGTAGCCGTAGTTA
GGCCACCACTTCAAGAACTCTGTAGCACCGCCTACATACCTCGCTCTGCTAATCCTGTTACCAGTGGCTG
CTGCCAGTGGCGATAAGTCGTGTCTTACCGGGTTGGACTCAAGACGATAGTTACCGGATAAGGCGCAGCG
GTCGGGCTGAACGGGGGGTTCGTGCACACAGCCCAGCTTGGAGCGAACGACCTACACCGAACTGAGATAC
CTACAGCGTGAGCTATGAGAAAGCGCCACGCTTCCCGAAGGGAGAAAGGCGGACAGGTATCCGGTAAGCG
GCAGGGTCGGAACAGGAGAGCGCACGAGGGAGCTTCCAGGGGGAAACGCCTGGTATCTTTATAGTCCTGT
CGGGTTTCGCCACCTCTGACTTGAGCGTCGATTTTTGTGATGCTCGTCAGGGGGGCGGAGCCTATGGAAA
AACGCCAGCAACGCGGCCTTTTTACGGTTCCTGGCCTTTTGCTGGCCTTTTGCTCACATGTTCTTTCCTG
CGTTATCCCCTGATTCTGTGGATAACCGTATTACCGCCTTTGAGTGAGCTGATACCGCTCGCCGCAGCCG
AACGACCGAGCGCAGCGAGTCAGTGAGCGAGGAAGCGGAAGAGCGCCCAATACGCAAACCGCCTCTCCCC
GCGCGTTGGCCGATTCATTAATGCAGCTGGCACGACAGGTTTCCCGACTGGAAAGCGGGCAGTGAGCGCA
ACGCAATTAATGTGAGTTAGCTCACTCATTAGGCACCCCAGGCTTTACACTTTATGCTTCCGGCTCGTAT
GTTGTGTGGAATTGTGAGCGGATAACAATTTCACACAGGAAACAGCTATGACCATGATTACGCCAAGCGC
GCAATTAACCCTCACTAAAGGGAACAAAAGCTGGAGCTGCAAGCTTAATGTAGTCTTATGCAATACTCTT
GTAGTCTTGCAACATGGTAACGATGAGTTAGCAACATGCCTTACAAGGAGAGAAAAAGCACCGTGCATGC
CGATTGGTGGAAGTAAGGTGGTACGATCGTGCCTTATTAGGAAGGCAACAGACGGGTCTGACATGGATTG
GACGAACCACTGAATTGCCGCATTGCAGAGATATTGTATTTAAGTGCCTAGCTCGATACATAAACGGGTC
TCTCTGGTTAGACCAGATCTGAGCCTGGGAGCTCTCTGGCTAACTAGGGAACCCACTGCTTAAGCCTCAA
TAAAGCTTGCCTTGAGTGCTTCAAGTAGTGTGTGCCCGTCTGTTGTGTGACTCTGGTAACTAGAGATCCC
TCAGACCCTTTTAGTCAGTGTGGAAAATCTCTAGCAGTGGCGCCCGAACAGGGACTTGAAAGCGAAAGGG
AAACCAGAGGAGCTCTCTCGACGCAGGACTCGGCTTGCTGAAGCGCGCACGGCAAGAGGCGAGGGGCGGC
GACTGGTGAGTACGCCAAAAATTTTGACTAGCGGAGGCTAGAAGGAGAGAGATGGGTGCGAGAGCGTCAG
TATTAAGCGGGGGAGAATTAGATCGCGATGGGAAAAAATTCGGTTAAGGCCAGGGGGAAAGAAAAAATAT
AAATTAAAACATATAGTATGGGCAAGCAGGGAGCTAGAACGATTCGCAGTTAATCCTGGCCTGTTAGAAA
CATCAGAAGGCTGTAGACAAATACTGGGACAGCTACAACCATCCCTTCAGACAGGATCAGAAGAACTTAG
ATCATTATATAATACAGTAGCAACCCTCTATTGTGTGCATCAAAGGATAGAGATAAAAGACACCAAGGAA
GCTTTAGACAAGATAGAGGAAGAGCAAAACAAAAGTAAGACCACCGCACAGCAAGCGGCCGCTGATCTTC
AGACCTGGAGGAGGAGATATGAGGGACAATTGGAGAAGTGAATTATATAAATATAAAGTAGTAAAAATTG
AACCATTAGGAGTAGCACCCACCAAGGCAAAGAGAAGAGTGGTGCAGAGAGAAAAAAGAGCAGTGGGAAT
AGGAGCTTTGTTCCTTGGGTTCTTGGGAGCAGCAGGAAGCACTATGGGCGCAGCGTCAATGACGCTGACG
GTACAGGCCAGACAATTATTGTCTGGTATAGTGCAGCAGCAGAACAATTTGCTGAGGGCTATTGAGGCGC
AACAGCATCTGTTGCAACTCACAGTCTGGGGCATCAAGCAGCTCCAGGCAAGAATCCTGGCTGTGGAAAG
ATACCTAAAGGATCAACAGCTCCTGGGGATTTGGGGTTGCTCTGGAAAACTCATTTGCACCACTGCTGTG
CCTTGGAATGCTAGTTGGAGTAATAAATCTCTGGAACAGATTTGGAATCACACGACCTGGATGGAGTGGG
ACAGAGAAATTAACAATTACACAAGCTTAATACACTCCTTAATTGAAGAATCGCAAAACCAGCAAGAAAA
GAATGAACAAGAATTATTGGAATTAGATAAATGGGCAAGTTTGTGGAATTGGTTTAACATAACAAATTGG
CTGTGGTATATAAAATTATTCATAATGATAGTAGGAGGCTTGGTAGGTTTAAGAATAGTTTTTGCTGTAC
TTTCTATAGTGAATAGAGTTAGGCAGGGATATTCACCATTATCGTTTCAGACCCACCTCCCAACCCCGAG
GGGACCCGACAGGCCCGAAGGAATAGAAGAAGAAGGTGGAGAGAGAGACAGAGACAGATCCATTCGATTA
GTGAACGGATCTCGACGGTATCGGTTAACTTTTAAAAGAAAAGGGGGGATTGGGGGGTACAGTGCAGGGG
AAAGAATAGTAGACATAATAGCAACAGACATACAAACTAAAGAATTACAAAAACAAATTACAAAATTCAA
AATTTTATCGATAAGCTTGGGAGTTCCGCGTTACATAACTTACGGTAAATGGCCCGCCTGGCTGACCGCC
CAACGACCCCCGCCCATTGACGTCAATAATGACGTATGTTCCCATAGTAACGCCAATAGGGACTTTCCAT
TGACGTCAATGGGTGGAGTATTTACGGTAAACTGCCCACTTGGCAGTACATCAAGTGTATCATATGCCAA
GTACGCCCCCTATTGACGTCAATGACGGTAAATGGCCCGCCTGGCATTATGCCCAGTACATGACCTTATG
GGACTTTCCTACTTGGCAGTACATCTACGTATTAGTCATCGCTATTACCATGGTGATGCGGTTTTGGCAG
TACATCAATGGGCGTGGATAGCGGTTTGACTCACGGGGATTTCCAAGTCTCCACCCCATTGACGTCAATG
GGAGTTTGTTTTGGCACCAAAATCAACGGGACTTTCCAAAATGTCGTAACAACTCCGCCCCATTGACGCA
AATGGGCGGTAGGCGTGTACGGTGGGAGGTCTATATAAGCAGAGCTCGTTTAGTGAACCGTCAGATCGCC
TGGAGACGCCATCCACGCTGTTTTGACCTCCATAGAAGACACCGACTCTAGAGGATCCACCGGTCGCCAC
CATGGTGAGCAAGGGCGAGGAGCTGTTCACCGGGGTGGTGCCCATCCTGGTCGAGCTGGACGGCGACGTA
AACGGCCACAAGTTCAGCGTGTCCGGCGAGGGCGAGGGCGATGCCACCTACGGCAAGCTGACCCTGAAGT
TCATCTGCACCACCGGCAAGCTGCCCGTGCCCTGGCCCACCCTCGTGACCACCCTGACCTACGGCGTGCA
GTGCTTCAGCCGCTACCCCGACCACATGAAGCAGCACGACTTCTTCAAGTCCGCCATGCCCGAAGGCTAC
GTCCAGGAGCGCACCATCTTCTTCAAGGACGACGGCAACTACAAGACCCGCGCCGAGGTGAAGTTCGAGG
GCGACACCCTGGTGAACCGCATCGAGCTGAAGGGCATCGACTTCAAGGAGGACGGCAACATCCTGGGGCA
CAAGCTGGAGTACAACTACAACAGCCACAACGTCTATATCATGGCCGACAAGCAGAAGAACGGCATCAAG
GTGAACTTCAAGATCCGCCACAACATCGAGGACGGCAGCGTGCAGCTCGCCGACCACTACCAGCAGAACA
CCCCCATCGGCGACGGCCCCGTGCTGCTGCCCGACAACCACTACCTGAGCACCCAGTCCGCCCTGAGCAA
AGACCCCAACGAGAAGCGCGATCACATGGTCCTGCTGGAGTTCGTGACCGCCGCCGGGATCACTCTCGGC
ATGGACGAGCTGTACAAGATGACCGAGCGGCCGCCGAGCGAGGCGGCTCGCAGTGACCCCCAGCTAGAGG
GACGGGACGCGGCCGAGGCCAGCATGGCCCCCCCGCACCTGGTCCTGCTGAACGGCGTCGCCAAGGAGAC
GAGCCGCGCGGCCGCAGCGGAGCCCCCAGTCATCGAACTGGGCGCGCGCGGAGGCCCGGGGGGCGGCCCT
GCCGGTGGGGGCGGCGCCGCGAGAGACTTAAAGGGCCGCGACGCGGCGACGGCCGAAGCGCGCCATCGGG
TGCCCACCACCGAGCTGTGCAGACCTCCCGGGCCCGCCCCGGCCCCCGCGCCCGCCTCGGTTACAGCGGA
GCTGCCCGGCGACGGCCGCATGGTGCAGCTGAGTCCTCCCGCGCTGGCTGCCCCCGCCGCCCCCGGCCGC
GCGCTGCTCTACAGCCTCAGCCAGCCGCTGGCCTCTCTCGGCAGCGGGTTCTTTGGGGAGCCGGATGCCT
TCCCTATGTTCACCACCAACAATCGAGTGAAGAGGAGACCTTCCCCCTATGAGATGGAGATTACTGATGG
TCCCCACACCAAAGTTGTGCGGCGTATCTTCACCAACAGCCGGGAGCGATGGCGGCAGCAGAATGTGAAC
GGGGCCTTTGCCGAGCTCCGCAAGCTGATCCCCACACATCCCCCGGACAAGAAGCTCAGCAAGAATGAGA
TCCTCCGCCTGGCCATGAAGTATATCAACTTCTTGGCCAAGCTGCTCAATGACCAGGAGGAGGAGGGCAC
CCAGCGGGCCAAGACTGGCAAGGACCCTGTGGTGGGGGCTGGTGGGGGTGGAGGTGGGGGAGGGGGCGGC
GCGCCCCCAGATGACCTCCTGCAAGACGTGCTTTCCCCCAACTCCAGCTGCGGCAGCTCCCTGGATGGGG
CAGCCAGCCCGGACAGCTACACGGAGGAGCCCGCGCCCAAGCACACGGCCCGCAGCCTCCATCCTGCCAT
GCTGCCTGCCGCCGATGGAGCCGGCCCTCGGTGATGAGTCGACAATCAACCTCTGGATTACAAAATTTGT
GAAAGATTGACTGGTATTCTTAACTATGTTGCTCCTTTTACGCTATGTGGATACGCTGCTTTAATGCCTT
TGTATCATGCTATTGCTTCCCGTATGGCTTTCATTTTCTCCTCCTTGTATAAATCCTGGTTGCTGTCTCT
TTATGAGGAGTTGTGGCCCGTTGTCAGGCAACGTGGCGTGGTGTGCACTGTGTTTGCTGACGCAACCCCC
ACTGGTTGGGGCATTGCCACCACCTGTCAGCTCCTTTCCGGGACTTTCGCTTTCCCCCTCCCTATTGCCA
CGGCGGAACTCATCGCCGCCTGCCTTGCCCGCTGCTGGACAGGGGCTCGGCTGTTGGGCACTGACAATTC
CGTGGTGTTGTCGGGGAAGCTGACGTCCTTTCCATGGCTGCTCGCCTGTGTTGCCACCTGGATTCTGCGC
GGGACGTCCTTCTGCTACGTCCCTTCGGCCCTCAATCCAGCGGACCTTCCTTCCCGCGGCCTGCTGCCGG
CTCTGCGGCCTCTTCCGCGTCTTCGCCTTCGCCCTCAGACGAGTCGGATCTCCCTTTGGGCCGCCTCCCC
GCCTGGAATTCTACCGGGTAGGGGAGGCGCTTTTCCCAAGGCAGTCTGGAGCATGCGCTTTAGCAGCCCC
GCTGGGCACTTGGCGCTACACAAGTGGCCTCTGGCCTCGCACACATTCCACATCCACCGGTAGGCGCCAA
CCGGCTCCGTTCTTTGGTGGCCCCTTCGCGCCACCTTCTACTCCTCCCCTAGTCAGGAAGTTCCCCCCCG
CCCCGCAGCTCGCGTCGTGCAGGACGTGACAAATGGAAGTAGCACGTCTCACTAGTCTCGTGCAGATGGA
CAGCACCGCTGAGCAATGGAAGCGGGTAGGCCTTTGGGGCAGCGGCCAATAGCAGCTTTGCTCCTTCGCT
TTCTGGGCTCAGAGGCTGGGAAGGGGTGGGTCCGGGGGCGGGCTCAGGGGCGGGCTCAGGGGCGGGGCGG
GCGCCCGAAGGTCCTCCGGAGGCCCGGCATTCTGCACGCTTCAAAAGCGCACGTCTGCCGCGCTGTTCTC
CTCTTCCTCATCTCCGGGCCTTTCGACCTGCAGCCCAAGCTTACCATGACCGAGTACAAGCCCACGGTGC
GCCTCGCCACCCGCGACGACGTCCCCAGGGCCGTACGCACCCTCGCCGCCGCGTTCGCCGACTACCCCGC
CACGCGCCACACCGTCGATCCGGACCGCCACATCGAGCGGGTCACCGAGCTGCAAGAACTCTTCCTCACG
CGCGTCGGGCTCGACATCGGCAAGGTGTGGGTCGCGGACGACGGCGCCGCGGTGGCGGTCTGGACCACGC
CGGAGAGCGTCGAAGCGGGGGCGGTGTTCGCCGAGATCGGCCCGCGCATGGCCGAGTTGAGCGGTTCCCG
GCTGGCCGCGCAGCAACAGATGGAAGGCCTCCTGGCGCCGCACCGGCCCAAGGAGCCCGCGTGGTTCCTG
GCCACCGTCGGCGTCTCGCCCGACCACCAGGGCAAGGGTCTGGGCAGCGCCGTCGTGCTCCCCGGAGTGG
AGGCGGCCGAGCGCGCCGGGGTGCCCGCCTTCCTGGAGACCTCCGCGCCCCGCAACCTCCCCTTCTACGA
GCGGCTCGGCTTCACCGTCACCGCCGACGTCGAGGTGCCCGAAGGACCGCGCACCTGGTGCATGACCCGC
AAGCCCGGTGCCTGACGCCCGCCCCACGACCCGCAGCGCCCGACCGAAAGGAGCGCACGACCCCATGCAT
CTCGAGGGCCCGGTACCTTTAAGACCAATGACTTACAAGGCAGCTGTAGATCTTAGCCACTTTTTAAAAG
AAAAGGGGGGACTGGAAGGGCTAGCTCACTCCCAACGAAGACAAGATCTGCTTTTTGCTTGTACTGGGTC
TCTCTGGTTAGACCAGATCTGAGCCTGGGAGCTCTCTGGCTAACTAGGGAACCCACTGCTTAAGCCTCAA
TAAAGCTTGCCTTGAGTGCTTCAAGTAGTGTGTGCCCGTCTGTTGTGTGACTCTGGTAACTAGAGATCCC
TCAGACCCTTTTAGTCAGTGTGGAAAATCTCTAGCAGTAGTAGTTCATGTCATCTTATTATTCAGTATTT
ATAACTTGCAAAGAAATGAATATCAGAGAGTGAGAGGAACTTGTTTATTGCAGCTTATAATGGTTACAAA
TAAAGCAATAGCATCACAAATTTCACAAATAAAGCATTTTTTTCACTGCATTCTAGTTGTGGTTTGTCCA
AACTCATCAATGTATCTTATCATGTCTGGCTCTAGCTATCCCGCCCCTAACTCCGCCCATCCCGCCCCTA
ACTCCGCCCAGTTCCGCCCATTCTCCGCCCCATGGCTGACTAATTTTTTTTATTTATGCAGAGGCCGAGG
CCGCCTCGGCCTCTGAGCTATTCCAGAAGTAGTGAGGAGGCTTTTTTGGAGGCCTAGGGACGTACCCAAT
TCGCCCTATAGTGAGTCGTATTACGCGCGCTCACTGGCCGTCGTTTTACAACGTCGTGACTGGGAAAACC
CTGGCGTTACCCAACTTAATCGCCTTGCAGCACATCCCCCTTTCGCCAGCTGGCGTAATAGCGAAGAGGC
CCGCACCGATCGCCCTTCCCAACAGTTGCGCAGCCTGAATGGCGAATGGG
[124 nt withheld, positions 9151-9274]
C
[91 nt withheld, positions 9276-9366]
A
[49 nt withheld, positions 9368-9416]
CCTTTGACGTTGGAGTCCACGTTCTTT
[37 nt withheld, positions 9444-9480]
ACCCTATCTCGGTCTATTCTTTTGATTTATAAGGGATTTTGCCGATTTCGGCCTATTGGTTAAAAAATGA
GCTGATTTAACAAAAATTTAACGCGAATTTTAACAAAATATTAACGCTTACAATTT
Features (pLannotate 1.2.2; 29 found; start..end, strand, type, name):
     26..130     +  promoter       AmpR promoter: bla
    131..991     +  CDS            AmpR: β-lactamase; bla; confers resistance to ampicillin, carbenicillin, and related antibiotics
   1162..1750    +  rep_origin     ori: high-copy-number ColE1/pMB1/pBR322/pUC origin of replication
   1933..2025    +  CDS            lacI (fragment): lac repressor; lacI; The lac repressor binds to the lac operator to inhibit transcription in E. coli. This inhibition can be relieved by adding lactose or isopropyl-β-D-thiogalactopyranoside (IPTG).
   2038..2059    +  protein_bind   CAP binding site: CAP binding activates transcription in the presence of cAMP. E. coli catabolite activator protein
   2074..2104    +  promoter       lac promoter: promoter for the E. coli lac operon
   2112..2128    +  protein_bind   lac operator: The lac repressor binds to the lac operator to inhibit transcription in E. coli. This inhibition can be relieved by adding lactose or isopropyl-β-D-thiogalactopyranoside (IPTG). lac repressor encoded by lacI
   2173..2191    +  promoter       T3 promoter: promoter for bacteriophage T3 RNA polymerase
   2219..2445    +  promoter       RSV promoter: Rous sarcoma virus enhancer/promoter
   2446..2626    +  LTR            5' LTR (truncated): truncated 5' long terminal repeat (LTR) from HIV-1
   2673..2798    +  misc_feature   HIV-1 Ψ: packaging signal of human immunodeficiency virus type 1
   2782..3145    +  CDS            HIV-1 gag (fragment): gag protein from human immunodeficiency virus 1; gag
   3291..3524    +  misc_feature   RRE: The Rev response element (RRE) of HIV-1 allows for Rev-dependent mRNA export from the nucleus to the cytoplasm.
   3901..4001    +  CDS            Rev (fragment): human immunodeficiency virus 1 (HIV-1) Rev protein; rev; enhances nuclear export of unspliced and incompletely spliced viral mRNAs
   4020..4136    +  misc_feature   cPPT/CTS: central polypurine tract and central termination sequence of HIV-1
   4159..4462    +  enhancer       CMV enhancer: human cytomegalovirus immediate early enhancer
   4463..4666    +  promoter       CMV promoter: human cytomegalovirus (CMV) immediate early promoter
   4762..5478    +  CDS            EGFP: EGFP is a basic (constitutively fluorescent) green fluorescent protein published in 1996, derived from Aequorea victoria. It is reported to be a rapidly-maturing weak dimer with moderate acid sensitivity.
   5479..6471    +  CDS            TAL1: TAL1_HUMAN - Also known as BHLHA17, SCL, TCL5. Experimental evidence at protein level: Swiss-Prot protein existence level 1. Implicated in the genesis of hemopoietic malignancies. It may play an important role in hemopoietic differentiation. Serves as a positive regulator of erythroid differentiation (By similarity). From Homo sapiens (Human).
   6484..7072    +  misc_feature   WPRE: woodchuck hepatitis virus posttranscriptional regulatory element
   7086..7585    +  promoter       PGK promoter: mouse phosphoglycerate kinase 1 promoter
   7606..8205    +  CDS            PuroR: puromycin N-acetyltransferase; pac from Streptomyces alboniger; confers resistance to puromycin
   8273..8410    +  CDS            nef (fragment): NEF_HV1LA - Experimental evidence at protein level: Swiss-Prot protein existence level 1. Extracellular Nef protein targets CD4(+) T-lymphocytes for apoptosis by interacting with CXCR4 surface receptors. From Human immunodeficiency virus type 1 group M subtype B (isolate Lai) (HIV-1).
   8396..8576    +  LTR            5' LTR (truncated): truncated 5' long terminal repeat (LTR) from HIV-1
   8648..8769    +  polyA_signal   SV40 poly(A) signal: SV40 polyadenylation signal
   8809..8944    +  rep_origin     SV40 ori: SV40 origin of replication
   8965..8983    -  promoter       T7 promoter: promoter for bacteriophage T7 RNA polymerase
   8991..9146    +  CDS            lacZα (fragment): LacZα fragment of β-galactosidase; lacZ fragment
   9151..9579    +  rep_origin     f1 ori (sequence partly withheld): f1 bacteriophage origin of replication; arrow indicates direction of (+) strand synthesis
