[The description below was written by a language model from this plasmid's Addgene catalogue record and pLannotate feature annotations shown in this document.]
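Description:
pLenti-CMV-GFP-Puro_TAL1-long is a lentiviral transfer plasmid for overexpressing the long isoform of the human transcription factor TAL1 (also called SCL) as a GFP fusion in mammalian cells. It is built on the pLenti-CMV-GFP-Puro (658-5) backbone. In bacteria it is maintained by a high-copy ColE1/pUC-type origin and selected with ampicillin through the β-lactamase gene. The backbone also carries an f1 origin, an SV40 origin, T3 and T7 promoters, and remnants of lac/lacZα sequence from the parental cloning vector.

The viral portion has the layout of an HIV-1-derived vector in which an RSV promoter replaces part of the 5' LTR to drive genomic RNA production in packaging cells. This is followed by the Ψ packaging signal with a gag fragment, the Rev response element for Rev-dependent nuclear export, and the cPPT/CTS, which aids transduction. The downstream LTR is annotated as truncated and is followed by an SV40 polyadenylation signal.

Between the LTRs, the CMV enhancer/promoter drives an EGFP coding sequence that runs directly into the TAL1 coding sequence. This places GFP at the N terminus of TAL1, as the catalogue states. The insert was cloned between BsrGI and SalI sites, both destroyed in the process. A WPRE downstream of the fusion enhances transcript expression. A separate mouse PGK promoter drives puromycin N-acetyltransferase, so transduced cells can be selected with puromycin and tracked by fluorescence. The associated study compared the roles of TAL1 isoforms in hematopoiesis and cell growth, and this construct serves to express the long isoform stably.
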