Addgene plasmid #210642: pLenti-CMV-GFP-Puro_TAL1-long
Purpose: Overexpression of TAL1-long
Depositing lab: Maayan Salton. Depositing organization: Hebrew University. Publication: Isoforms of the TAL1 transcription factor have different roles in hematopoiesis and cell growth. Sharma A, Mistriel-Zerbib S, Najar RA, Engal E, Bentata M, Taqatqa N, Dahan S, Cohen K, Jaffe-Herman S, Geminder O, Baker M, Nevo Y, Plaschkes I, Kay G, Drier Y, Berger M, Salton M. PLoS Biol. 2023 Jun 28;21(6):e3002175. doi: 10.1371/journal.pbio.3002175. PubMed 37379322.
Backbone
  Vector backbone: pLenti-CMV-GFP-Puro (658-5)
  Backbone manufacturer: Eric Campeau, Paul Kaufman, Addgene plasmid #17448
  Backbone size w/o insert (bp): 8619
  Vector type: Lentiviral
  Selectable markers: Puromycin ; GFP
Growth in bacteria
  Bacterial resistance: Ampicillin, 100 μg/mL
  Growth temperature: 37°C
  Growth strain: NEB Stable
  Copy number: High Copy
Gene/Insert
  Gene/Insert name: TAL1-long
  Species: H. sapiens (human)
  Entrez Gene: TAL1 (a.k.a. SCL, TCL5, bHLHa17, tal-1)
  Tag / fusion protein: GFP (N terminal on backbone)
  Cloning method: Restriction Enzyme; 5′ cloning site BsrGI (destroyed during cloning); 3′ cloning site SalI (destroyed during cloning)
Terms and licenses: Academic/Nonprofit Terms; Industry Terms: Not Available to Industry
How to cite: pLenti-CMV-GFP-Puro_TAL1-long was a gift from Maayan Salton (Addgene plasmid # 210642 ; http://n2t.net/addgene:210642 ; RRID:Addgene_210642)
