>Addgene plasmid #210642 | pLenti-CMV-GFP-Puro_TAL1-long | depositor partial sequence | sequence record 410524 | insert
ACCGAGCGGCCGCCGAGCGAGGCGGCTCGCAGTGACCCCCAGCTAGAGGGACGGGACGCGGCCGAGGCCA
GCATGGCCCCCCCGCACCTGGTCCTGCTGAACGGCGTCGCCAAGGAGACGAGCCGCGCGGCCGCAGCGGA
GCCCCCAGTCATCGAACTGGGCGCGCGCGGAGGCCCGGGGGGCGGCCCTGCCGGTGGGGGCGGCGCCGCG
AGAGACTTAAAGGGCCGCGACGCGGCGACGGCCGAAGCGCGCCATCGGGTGCCCACCACCGAGCTGTGCA
GACCTCCCGGGCCCGCCCCGGCCCCCGCGCCCGCCTCGGTTACAGCGGAGCTGCCCGGCGACGGCCGCAT
GGTGCAGCTGAGTCCTCCCGCGCTGGCTGCCCCCGCCGCCCCCGGCCGCGCGCTGCTCTACAGCCTCAGC
CAGCCGCTGGCCTCTCTCGGCAGCGGGTTCTTTGGGGAGCCGGATGCCTTCCCTATGTTCACCACCAACA
ATCGAGTGAAGAGGAGACCTTCCCCCTATGAGATGGAGATTACTGATGGTCCCCACACCAAAGTTGTGCG
GCGTATCTTCACCAACAGCCGGGAGCGATGGCGGCAGCAGAATGTGAACGGGGCCTTTGCCGAGCTCCGC
AAGCTGATCCCCACACATCCCCCGGACAAGAAGCTCAGCAAGAATGAGATCCTCCGCCTGGCCATGAAGT
ATATCAACTTCTTGGCCAAGCTGCTCAATGACCAGGAGGAGGAGGGCACCCAGCGGGCCAAGACTGGCAA
GGACCCTGTGGTGGGGGCTGGTGGGGGTGGAGGTGGGGGAGGGGGCGGCGCGCCCCCAGATGACCTCCTG
CAAGACGTGCTTTCCCCCAACTCCAGCTGCGGCAGCTCCCTGGATGGGGCAGCCAGCCCGGACAGCTACA
CGGAGGAGCCCGCGCCCAAGCACACGGCCCGCAGCCTCCATCCTGCCATGCTGCCTGCCGCCGATGGAGC
CGGCCCTCGGTGA
